>Addgene plasmid #112325 | pZNF23-donor | depositor full sequence | sequence record 211716 | Full Sequence
GGTACCGAGCTCGAATTCACTGGCCGTCGTTTTACAACGTCGTGACTGGGAAAACCCTGGCGTTACCCAA
CTTAATCGCCTTGCAGCACATCCCCCTTTCGCCAGCTGGCGTAATAGCGAAGAGGCCCGCACCGATCGCC
CTTCCCAACAGTTGCGCAGCCTGAATGGCGAATGGCGCCTGATGCGGTATTTTCTCCTTACGCATCTGTG
CGGTATTTCACACCGCATATGGTGCACTCTCAGTACAATCTGCTCTGATGCCGCATAGTTAAGCCAGCCC
CGACACCCGCCAACACCCGCTGACGCGCCCTGACGGGCTTGTCTGCTCCCGGCATCCGCTTACAGACAAG
CTGTGACCGTCTCCGGGAGCTGCATGTGTCAGAGGTTTTCACCGTCATCACCGAAACGCGCGAGACGAAA
GGGCCTCGTGATACGCCTATTTTTATAGGTTAATGTCATGATAATAATGGTTTCTTAGACGTCAGGTGGC
ACTTTTCGGGGAAATGTGCGCGGAACCCCTATTTGTTTATTTTTCTAAATACATTCAAATATGTATCCGC
TCATGAGACAATAACCCTGATAAATGCTTCAATAATATTGAAAAAGGAAGAGTATGAGTATTCAACATTT
CCGTGTCGCCCTTATTCCCTTTTTTGCGGCATTTTGCCTTCCTGTTTTTGCTCACCCAGAAACGCTGGTG
AAAGTAAAAGATGCTGAAGATCAGTTGGGTGCACGAGTGGGTTACATCGAACTGGATCTCAACAGCGGTA
AGATCCTTGAGAGTTTTCGCCCCGAAGAACGTTTTCCAATGATGAGCACTTTTAAAGTTCTGCTATGTGG
CGCGGTATTATCCCGTATTGACGCCGGGCAAGAGCAACTCGGTCGCCGCATACACTATTCTCAGAATGAC
TTGGTTGAGTACTCACCAGTCACAGAAAAGCATCTTACGGATGGCATGACAGTAAGAGAATTATGCAGTG
CTGCCATAACCATGAGTGATAACACTGCGGCCAACTTACTTCTGACAACGATCGGAGGACCGAAGGAGCT
AACCGCTTTTTTGCACAACATGGGGGATCATGTAACTCGCCTTGATCGTTGGGAACCGGAGCTGAATGAA
GCCATACCAAACGACGAGCGTGACACCACGATGCCTGTAGCAATGGCAACAACGTTGCGCAAACTATTAA
CTGGCGAACTACTTACTCTAGCTTCCCGGCAACAATTAATAGACTGGATGGAGGCGGATAAAGTTGCAGG
ACCACTTCTGCGCTCGGCCCTTCCGGCTGGCTGGTTTATTGCTGATAAATCTGGAGCCGGTGAGCGTGGG
TCTCGCGGTATCATTGCAGCACTGGGGCCAGATGGTAAGCCCTCCCGTATCGTAGTTATCTACACGACGG
GGAGTCAGGCAACTATGGATGAACGAAATAGACAGATCGCTGAGATAGGTGCCTCACTGATTAAGCATTG
GTAACTGTCAGACCAAGTTTACTCATATATACTTTAGATTGATTTAAAACTTCATTTTTAATTTAAAAGG
ATCTAGGTGAAGATCCTTTTTGATAATCTCATGACCAAAATCCCTTAACGTGAGTTTTCGTTCCACTGAG
CGTCAGACCCCGTAGAAAAGATCAAAGGATCTTCTTGAGATCCTTTTTTTCTGCGCGTAATCTGCTGCTT
GCAAACAAAAAAACCACCGCTACCAGCGGTGGTTTGTTTGCCGGATCAAGAGCTACCAACTCTTTTTCCG
AAGGTAACTGGCTTCAGCAGAGCGCAGATACCAAATACTGTCCTTCTAGTGTAGCCGTAGTTAGGCCACC
ACTTCAAGAACTCTGTAGCACCGCCTACATACCTCGCTCTGCTAATCCTGTTACCAGTGGCTGCTGCCAG
TGGCGATAAGTCGTGTCTTACCGGGTTGGACTCAAGACGATAGTTACCGGATAAGGCGCAGCGGTCGGGC
TGAACGGGGGGTTCGTGCACACAGCCCAGCTTGGAGCGAACGACCTACACCGAACTGAGATACCTACAGC
GTGAGCTATGAGAAAGCGCCACGCTTCCCGAAGGGAGAAAGGCGGACAGGTATCCGGTAAGCGGCAGGGT
CGGAACAGGAGAGCGCACGAGGGAGCTTCCAGGGGGAAACGCCTGGTATCTTTATAGTCCTGTCGGGTTT
CGCCACCTCTGACTTGAGCGTCGATTTTTGTGATGCTCGTCAGGGGGGCGGAGCCTATGGAAAAACGCCA
GCAACGCGGCCTTTTTACGGTTCCTGGCCTTTTGCTGGCCTTTTGCTCACATGTTCTTTCCTGCGTTATC
CCCTGATTCTGTGGATAACCGTATTACCGCCTTTGAGTGAGCTGATACCGCTCGCCGCAGCCGAACGACC
GAGCGCAGCGAGTCAGTGAGCGAGGAAGCGGAAGAGCGCCCAATACGCAAACCGCCTCTCCCCGCGCGTT
GGCCGATTCATTAATGCAGCTGGCACGACAGGTTTCCCGACTGGAAAGCGGGCAGTGAGCGCAACGCAAT
TAATGTGAGTTAGCTCACTCATTAGGCACCCCAGGCTTTACACTTTATGCTTCCGGCTCGTATGTTGTGT
GGAATTGTGAGCGGATAACAATTTCACACAGGAAACAGCTATGACCATGATTACGCCAAGCTTGGCTTCA
GGTGCAGCTCCCAGCTTAGGCAGCATCAGAGCATCCACACAGGAGAAAAGCCCTATCAGTGTAAAGAGTG
TGGAAAAGGCTTCAATAATAATACAAAACTCATTCAGCATCAGAGAATCCACACAGGTGAGAAACCCTAT
GAATGCACTGAATGTGGAAAAGCCTTCAGTGTCAAAGGGAAGTTAATCCAACACCAGAGAATTCACACAG
GCGAGAAACCCTATGAGTGTAATGAATGCGGGAAAGCCTTCAGATGTAACTCCCAATTTCGGCAGCATCT
GAGAATTCACACTGGGGAGAAGCCCTATGAGTGTAATGAGTGTGGAAAGGCCTTCAGCGTTAATGGGAAA
CTAATGCGGCATCAGAGAATTCACACTGGGGAGAAACCTTTTGAATGTAATGAGTGTGGGAGATGCTTTA
CTTCTAAAAGAAACCTACTTGATCATCACCGAATCCATACTGGAGAAAAGCCCTATCAATGTAAGGAATG
TGGGAAAGCCTTCAGTATCAATGCCAAACTAACTAGGCATCAGAGGATACATACTGGGGAGAAACCTTTC
AAATGTATGGAATGTGAGAAAGCATTCAGCTGTAGTTCTAACTATATTGTGCACCAGAGAATCCATACAG
GAGAGAAACCCTTTCAGTGTAAGGAGTGTGGAAAAGCCTTCCATGTTAATGCCCATTTAATTCGGCATCA
GAGAAGCCACACTGGGGAGAAACCCTTCAGATGTGTGGAATGTGGCAAAGGCTTCAGCTTTAGTTCTGAC
TACATTATACATCAGACAGTCCACACTTGGAAGAAACCCTATATGTGTAGTGTGTGTGGGAAAGCATTCA
GGTTTAGCTTCCAGCTCAGTCAGCATCAGAGTGTCCATAGTGAAGGAAAATCCGGGATTCCAACTACTGC
AAGCGAGAATCTTTATTTTCAGGGCGCCGCCAAATTCAAAGAAACCGCTGCTGCTAAATTCGAACGCCAG
CACATGGACAGCGGAGGTGGAGGTTCGAGCGGTCCCTCGGGTTCGTCGAGCCTGGAAGTTCTGTTCCAGG
GGCCCCTGTCGTCGAGCGGTCCCTCGGGTTCGATGGTGAGCAAAGGCGAGGAGCTGTTCACCGGGGTGGT
GCCCATCCTGGTCGAGCTGGACGGCGACGTAAACGGCCACAAGTTCAGCGTGTCCGGCGAGGGCGAGGGC
GATGCCACCTACGGCAAGCTGACCCTGAAGTTCATCTGCACCACCGGCAAGCTGCCCGTGCCCTGGCCCA
CCCTCGTGACCACCCTGACCTACGGCGTGCAGTGCTTCAGCCGCTACCCCGACCACATGAAGCAGCACGA
CTTCTTCAAGTCCGCCATGCCCGAAGGCTACGTCCAGGAGCGCACCATCTTCTTCAAGGACGACGGCAAC
TACAAGACCCGCGCCGAGGTGAAGTTCGAGGGCGACACCCTGGTGAACCGCATCGAGCTGAAGGGCATCG
ACTTCAAGGAGGACGGCAACATCCTGGGGCACAAGCTGGAGTACAACTACAACAGCCACAACGTCTATAT
CATGGCCGACAAGCAGAAGAACGGCATCAAGGTGAACTTCAAGATCCGCCACAACATCGAGGACGGCAGC
GTGCAGCTCGCCGACCACTACCAGCAGAACACCCCCATCGGCGACGGCCCCGTGCTGCTGCCCGACAACC
ACTACCTGAGCACCCAGTCCGCCCTGAGCAAAGACCCCAACGAGAAGCGCGATCACATGGTCCTTAAGGA
GTTCGTGACCGCCGCCGGGATCACTCTCGGCATGGACGAGCTGTACAAGTAATGATCTAGAGTCGAGTTA
ATTAAGAATTCCGCCCCCCCCCCTCTCCCTCCCCCCCCCTAACGTTACTGGCCGAAGCCGCTTGGAATAA
GGCCGGTGTGCGTTTGTCTATATGTTATTTTCCACCATATTGCCGTCTTTTGGCAATGTGAGGGCCCGGA
AACCTGGCCCTGTCTTCTTGACGAGCATTCCTAGGGGTCTTTCCCCTCTCGCCAAAGGAATGCAGGGTCT
GTTGAATGTCGTGAAGGAAGCAGTTCCTCTGGAAGCTTCTTGAAGACAAACAACGTCTGTAGCGACCCTT
TGCAGGCAGCGGAACCCCCCACCTGGCGACAGGTGCCTCTGCGGCCAAAAGCCACGTGTATAAGATACAC
CTGCAAAGGCGGCACAACCCCAGTGCCACGTTGTGAGTTGGATAGTTGTGGAAAGAGTCAAATGGCTCTC
CTCAAGCGTATTCAACAAGGGGCTGAAGGATGCCCAGAAGGTACCCCATTGTATGGGATCTGATCTGGGG
CCTCGGTGCACATGCTTTACATGTGTTTAGTCGAGGTTAAAAAAACGTCTAGGCCCCCCGAACCACGGGG
ACGTGGTTTTCCTTTGAAAAACACGATGATAATATGGCCACAACCTGTTACATTGCACAAGATAAAAATA
TATCATCACGAACAGTAAAACTGTCTGCTTACATAAACAGTAATACAAGGGGTGTTATGGGATCGGCCAT
TGAACAAGATGGATTGCACGCAGGTTCTCCGGCCGCTTGGGTGGAGAGGCTATTCGGCTATGACTGGGCA
CAACAGACAATCGGCTGCTCTGATGCCGCCGTGTTCCGGCTGTCAGCGCAGGGGCGCCCGGTTCTTTTTG
TCAAGACCGACCTGTCCGGTGCCCTGAATGAACTGCAGGACGAGGCAGCGCGGCTATCGTGGCTGGCCAC
GACGGGCGTTCCTTGCGCAGCTGTGCTCGACGTTGTCACTGAAGCGGGAAGGGACTGGCTGCTATTGGGC
GAAGTGCCGGGGCAGGATCTCCTGTCATCTCACCTTGCTCCTGCCGAGAAAGTATCCATCATGGCTGATG
CAATGCGGCGGCTGCATACGCTTGATCCGGCTACCTGCCCATTCGACCACCAAGCGAAACATCGCATCGA
GCGAGCACGTACTCGGATGGAAGCCGGTCTTGTCGATCAGGATGATCTGGACGAAGAGCATCAGGGGCTC
GCGCCAGCCGAACTGTTCGCCAGGCTCAAGGCGCGCATGCCCGACGGCGAGGATCTCGTCGTGACCCATG
GCGATGCCTGCTTGCCGAATATCATGGTGGAAAATGGCCGCTTTTCTGGATTCATCGACTGTGGCCGGCT
GGGTGTGGCGGACCGCTATCAGGACATAGCGTTGGCTACCCGTGATATTGCTGAAGAGCTTGGCGGCGAA
TGGGCTGACCGCTTCCTCGTGCTTTACGGTATCGCCGCTCCCGATTCGCAGCGCATCGCCTTCTATCGCC
TTCTTGACGAGTTCTTCTGATAATGAGAAAGATATAGAAAACTCTTAAGGTTAATGCCAAAATGGATCAA
GTATCATCAGATTCATCCATTGAAAAACCTCCAAGAGGGCATGAATATGGCAGAGTCTTCATATGGAAAC
AGTTTTTATTCTATTCAGTTTAAATCAGGAAAGGATGACCAGTTAAAGAGAAACATCCAAAAATAGCTTT
GTTTTGTACCAACAGGAATTAGAAAATATAATGAAAAGATTTCGTTCCCAGCAGCATCAAGAAAAGTAGA
TTTTCTAGAAATAAACAGTTATGGAGGACTTGTATGGAGAAATTTAAGTCTTCACTGAGGGCCACTTTAC
AAAGGAAATTTGAATAAATGGAGAGAGAGAGAAGCCTTGTTGTTGGATAGGAAAACCCGTACTAAAGATA
CTCTACCTACATTAATTTATTTGTTTAATTTTTGACAACAAGCATGTATTACTTTTGAAAAGATGAAAAA
TAAAGATTTATTTAAAAAAGGAAAAAGGTATGAGTACATTTTTAATTTTCATGTAATTGAGAAAACCTTT
CTAAGTATTAGATGAAAGCTAGAAACTATCCACAGGGTATGTACTGATAAATTGACTACTCAAAAACTAA
ATATTCCTGTATGTTTTTGTTTTAAAGTTTAAAAGATAAAGCGCAAAATGGGGAAATACTTTTGTAAAAT
TTGTGATATAAAAGTGTAGTATTTGGGCATGGTGGATCAGACCTGTAATCTCAGTGCTTTGGGAGGCTGA
GACGGGAAGATTGCGTGAGGCCATGAGTTCCAGACCTGTATGGGCAACATAGCAAGATCCCATCGCTACA
Features (pLannotate 1.2.2; 16 found; start..end, strand, type, name):
     15..172     +  CDS            lacZα (fragment): LacZα fragment of β-galactosidase; lacZ fragment
    178..277     -  misc_feature   bom (fragment): basis of mobility region from pBR322
    379..414     -  CDS            rop (fragment): Rop protein, which maintains plasmids at low copy number; rop
    509..613     +  promoter       AmpR promoter: bla
    614..1474    +  CDS            AmpR: β-lactamase; bla; confers resistance to ampicillin, carbenicillin, and related antibiotics
   1645..2233    +  rep_origin     ori: high-copy-number ColE1/pMB1/pBR322/pUC origin of replication
   2416..2508    +  CDS            lacI (fragment): lac repressor; lacI; The lac repressor binds to the lac operator to inhibit transcription in E. coli. This inhibition can be relieved by adding lactose or isopropyl-β-D-thiogalactopyranoside (IPTG).
   2521..2542    +  protein_bind   CAP binding site: CAP binding activates transcription in the presence of cAMP. E. coli catabolite activator protein
   2557..2587    +  promoter       lac promoter: promoter for the E. coli lac operon
   2595..2611    +  protein_bind   lac operator: The lac repressor binds to the lac operator to inhibit transcription in E. coli. This inhibition can be relieved by adding lactose or isopropyl-β-D-thiogalactopyranoside (IPTG). lac repressor encoded by lacI
   2654..2731    +  CDS            ZFX (fragment): ZFX_PIG - Protein inferred from homology: Swiss-Prot protein existence level 3. Probable transcriptional activator. From Sus scrofa (Pig).
   3574..3594    +  CDS            capTEV™ (fragment): composite tag for in vivo biotinylation, TEV protease cleavage, and 6xHis tagging
   3608..3652    +  CDS            S-Tag: affinity and epitope tag derived from pancreatic ribonuclease A
   3743..4462    +  CDS            EGFP: the original enhanced GFP (Yang et al., 1996) mammalian codon-optimized
   4500..5085    +  misc_feature   IRES2: internal ribosome entry site (IRES) of the encephalomyocarditis virus (EMCV)
   5167..5970    +  CDS            NeoR/KanR: aminoglycoside phosphotransferase from Tn5; aph(3')-II (or nptII); confers resistance to neomycin, kanamycin, and G418 (Geneticin®)
