[The description below was written by a language model from this plasmid's Addgene catalogue record and pLannotate feature annotations shown in this document.]
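Description:
pZNF23-donor is a CRISPR homology-directed repair donor built on the pUC19 cloning backbone, intended to knock a GFP tag into the endogenous human ZNF23 transcription factor locus. In E. coli it is maintained as a high-copy plasmid through the ColE1/pUC origin and selected with ampicillin via the β-lactamase gene and its promoter. The remaining bacterial annotations (lacZα, lac promoter/operator, CAP site, and short lacI, bom and rop fragments) are remnants of the pUC19 scaffold and have no role in the payload.

The insert, assembled by Gibson cloning from human genomic DNA (K562 or LCL source), consists of ZNF23 homology arms flanking an EGFP-IRES-Neo cassette. The feature table places the cassette downstream of the lac region. A short match annotated as a pig ZFX fragment lies in the region upstream of the cassette, so it most likely reflects conserved zinc-finger coding sequence in the ZNF23 upstream arm rather than a separate gene. Next come a small fragment matching the capTEV composite tag and an S-Tag, then EGFP, an EMCV IRES and the Tn5 neomycin phosphotransferase gene. No mammalian promoter is annotated in the cassette. This suggests that after integration the endogenous ZNF23 promoter drives a single transcript encoding the tagged ZNF23-EGFP fusion. The IRES would then allow translation of NeoR from that transcript, so correctly targeted cells can be selected with G418. The homology arms themselves are not annotated, and the record does not state which terminus of the protein is tagged. The record notes the variant rs1804984 in the cloned sequence. The donor is meant to be used together with its companion guide RNA plasmid, pZNF23.1.0-gDNA.
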