Addgene plasmid #112325: pZNF23-donor
Purpose: CRISPR donor plasmid to tag human transcription factor ZNF23 with GFP
Depositing lab: Kevin White. Depositing organization: University of Chicago.
Backbone
  Vector backbone: pUC19
  Vector type: CRISPR
Growth in bacteria
  Bacterial resistance: Ampicillin, 100 μg/mL
  Growth temperature: 37°C
  Growth strain: DH5alpha
  Copy number: High Copy
Gene/Insert
  Gene/Insert name: ZNF23 homology arms flanking EGFP-IRES-Neo cassette
  Species: H. sapiens (human)
  Mutation: rs1804984
  Entrez Gene: ZNF23 (a.k.a. KOX16, ZNF359, ZNF612, Zfp612, MGC57283)
  Cloning method: Gibson Cloning
  Sequencing primers: 5′ M13pUC-fwd; 3′ M13pUC-rev
Terms and licenses: Academic/Nonprofit Terms; Industry Terms: Not Available to Industry
Depositor comments: Cloning source: K562 or LCL. Use with plasmid pZNF23.1.0-gDNA.
How to cite: pZNF23-donor was a gift from Kevin White (Addgene plasmid # 112325 ; http://n2t.net/addgene:112325 ; RRID:Addgene_112325)
