LOCUS       Exported 6790 bp ds-DNA circular SYN 13-MAY-2021
DEFINITION  CRISPR donor plasmid to tag human transcription factor ZNF23 with
            GFP.
ACCESSION   .
VERSION     .
KEYWORDS    pZNF23-donor
SOURCE      synthetic DNA construct
  ORGANISM  synthetic DNA construct
REFERENCE   1 (bases 1 to 6790)
  TITLE     White lab ENCODE plasmids to tag human transcription factors with
            GFP
REFERENCE   2 (bases 1 to 6790)
  AUTHORS   .
  TITLE     Direct Submission
  JOURNAL   Exported May 13, 2021 from SnapGene Server 1.1.58
            http://www.snapgene.com
FEATURES             Location/Qualifiers
     source          1..6790
                     /organism="synthetic DNA construct"
                     /mol_type="other DNA"
     primer_bind     complement(19..36)
                     /label=M13 Forward
                     /note="In lacZ gene. Also called M13-F20 or M13 (-21)
                     Forward"
     primer_bind     complement(19..35)
                     /label=M13 fwd
                     /note="common sequencing primer, one of multiple similar
                     variants"
     primer_bind     complement(28..50)
                     /label=M13/pUC Forward
                     /note="In lacZ gene"
     primer_bind     complement(244..263)
                     /label=pRS-marker
                     /note="pRS vectors, use to sequence yeast selectable
                     marker"
     primer_bind     363..385
                     /label=pGEX 3'
                     /note="pGEX vectors, reverse primer"
     primer_bind     complement(423..441)
                     /label=pBRforEco
                     /note="pBR322 vectors, upsteam of EcoRI site, forward
                     primer"
     promoter        509..613
                     /gene="bla"
                     /label=AmpR promoter
     CDS             614..1474
                     /codon_start=1
                     /gene="bla"
                     /product="beta-lactamase"
                     /label=AmpR
                     /note="confers resistance to ampicillin, carbenicillin, and
                     related antibiotics"
                     /translation="MSIQHFRVALIPFFAAFCLPVFAHPETLVKVKDAEDQLGARVGYI
                     ELDLNSGKILESFRPEERFPMMSTFKVLLCGAVLSRIDAGQEQLGRRIHYSQNDLVEYS
                     PVTEKHLTDGMTVRELCSAAITMSDNTAANLLLTTIGGPKELTAFLHNMGDHVTRLDRW
                     EPELNEAIPNDERDTTMPVAMATTLRKLLTGELLTLASRQQLIDWMEADKVAGPLLRSA
                     LPAGWFIADKSGAGERGSRGIIAALGPDGKPSRIVVIYTTGSQATMDERNRQIAEIGAS
                     LIKHW"
     primer_bind     complement(832..851)
                     /label=Amp-R
                     /note="Ampicillin resistance gene, reverse primer"
     rep_origin      1645..2233
                     /direction=RIGHT
                     /label=ori
                     /note="high-copy-number ColE1/pMB1/pBR322/pUC origin of
                     replication"
     primer_bind     2134..2153
                     /label=pBR322ori-F
                     /note="pBR322 origin, forward primer"
     primer_bind     2387..2404
                     /label=L4440
                     /note="L4440 vector, forward primer"
     protein_bind    2521..2542
                     /label=CAP binding site
                     /bound_moiety="E. coli catabolite activator protein"
                     /note="CAP binding activates transcription in the presence
                     of cAMP."
     promoter        2557..2587
                     /label=lac promoter
                     /note="promoter for the E. coli lac operon"
     protein_bind    2595..2611
                     /label=lac operator
                     /bound_moiety="lac repressor encoded by lacI"
                     /note="The lac repressor binds to the lac operator to
                     inhibit transcription in E. coli. This inhibition can be
                     relieved by adding lactose or
                     isopropyl-beta-D-thiogalactopyranoside (IPTG)."
     primer_bind     2600..2622
                     /label=M13/pUC Reverse
                     /note="In lacZ gene"
     primer_bind     2619..2635
                     /label=M13 rev
                     /note="common sequencing primer, one of multiple similar
                     variants"
     primer_bind     2619..2635
                     /label=M13 Reverse
                     /note="In lacZ gene. Also called M13-rev"
     CDS             3575..3595
                     /codon_start=1
                     /product="tobacco etch virus (TEV) protease recognition and
                     cleavage site"
                     /label=TEV site
                     /translation="ENLYFQG"
     CDS             3608..3652
                     /codon_start=1
                     /product="affinity and epitope tag derived from pancreatic
                     ribonuclease A"
                     /label=S-Tag
                     /translation="KETAAAKFERQHMDS"
     CDS             3692..3715
                     /codon_start=1
                     /product="recognition and cleavage site for human
                     rhinovirus 3C and PreScission proteases"
                     /label=HRV 3C site
                     /translation="LEVLFQGP"
     CDS             3743..4462
                     /codon_start=1
                     /product="the original enhanced GFP (Yang et al., 1996)"
                     /label=EGFP
                     /note="mammalian codon-optimized"
                     /translation="MVSKGEELFTGVVPILVELDGDVNGHKFSVSGEGEGDATYGKLTL
                     KFICTTGKLPVPWPTLVTTLTYGVQCFSRYPDHMKQHDFFKSAMPEGYVQERTIFFKDD
                     GNYKTRAEVKFEGDTLVNRIELKGIDFKEDGNILGHKLEYNYNSHNVYIMADKQKNGIK
                     VNFKIRHNIEDGSVQLADHYQQNTPIGDGPVLLPDNHYLSTQSALSKDPNEKRDHMVLK
                     EFVTAAGITLGMDELYK"
     primer_bind     complement(3788..3809)
                     /label=EGFP-N
                     /note="EGFP, reverse primer"
     primer_bind     complement(4049..4068)
                     /label=EXFP-R
                     /note="For distinguishing EGFP variants, reverse primer"
     misc_feature    4500..5085
                     /label=IRES2
                     /note="internal ribosome entry site (IRES) of the
                     encephalomyocarditis virus (EMCV)"
     primer_bind     complement(4666..4683)
                     /label=IRES reverse
                     /note="IRES internal ribosome entry site, reverse primer.
                     Also called pCDH-rev"
     primer_bind     4893..4912
                     /label=IRES-F
                     /note="IRES internal ribosome entry site, forward primer"
     CDS             5167..5970
                     /codon_start=1
                     /gene="aph(3')-II (or nptII)"
                     /product="aminoglycoside phosphotransferase from Tn5"
                     /label=NeoR/KanR
                     /note="confers resistance to neomycin, kanamycin, and G418
                     (Geneticin(R))"
                     /translation="MGSAIEQDGLHAGSPAAWVERLFGYDWAQQTIGCSDAAVFRLSAQ
                     GRPVLFVKTDLSGALNELQDEAARLSWLATTGVPCAAVLDVVTEAGRDWLLLGEVPGQD
                     LLSSHLAPAEKVSIMADAMRRLHTLDPATCPFDHQAKHRIERARTRMEAGLVDQDDLDE
                     EHQGLAPAELFARLKARMPDGEDLVVTHGDACLPNIMVENGRFSGFIDCGRLGVADRYQ
                     DIALATRDIAEELGGEWADRFLVLYGIAAPDSQRIAFYRLLDEFF"
     primer_bind     complement(5230..5249)
                     /label=Neo-R
                     /note="Neomycin resistance gene, reverse primer"
     primer_bind     5840..5859
                     /label=Neo-F
                     /note="Neomycin resistance gene, forward primer"
ORIGIN
        1 ggtaccgagc tcgaattcac tggccgtcgt tttacaacgt cgtgactggg aaaaccctgg
       61 cgttacccaa cttaatcgcc ttgcagcaca tccccctttc gccagctggc gtaatagcga
      121 agaggcccgc accgatcgcc cttcccaaca gttgcgcagc ctgaatggcg aatggcgcct
      181 gatgcggtat tttctcctta cgcatctgtg cggtatttca caccgcatat ggtgcactct
      241 cagtacaatc tgctctgatg ccgcatagtt aagccagccc cgacacccgc caacacccgc
      301 tgacgcgccc tgacgggctt gtctgctccc ggcatccgct tacagacaag ctgtgaccgt
      361 ctccgggagc tgcatgtgtc agaggttttc accgtcatca ccgaaacgcg cgagacgaaa
      421 gggcctcgtg atacgcctat ttttataggt taatgtcatg ataataatgg tttcttagac
      481 gtcaggtggc acttttcggg gaaatgtgcg cggaacccct atttgtttat ttttctaaat
      541 acattcaaat atgtatccgc tcatgagaca ataaccctga taaatgcttc aataatattg
      601 aaaaaggaag agtatgagta ttcaacattt ccgtgtcgcc cttattccct tttttgcggc
      661 attttgcctt cctgtttttg ctcacccaga aacgctggtg aaagtaaaag atgctgaaga
      721 tcagttgggt gcacgagtgg gttacatcga actggatctc aacagcggta agatccttga
      781 gagttttcgc cccgaagaac gttttccaat gatgagcact tttaaagttc tgctatgtgg
      841 cgcggtatta tcccgtattg acgccgggca agagcaactc ggtcgccgca tacactattc
      901 tcagaatgac ttggttgagt actcaccagt cacagaaaag catcttacgg atggcatgac
      961 agtaagagaa ttatgcagtg ctgccataac catgagtgat aacactgcgg ccaacttact
     1021 tctgacaacg atcggaggac cgaaggagct aaccgctttt ttgcacaaca tgggggatca
     1081 tgtaactcgc cttgatcgtt gggaaccgga gctgaatgaa gccataccaa acgacgagcg
     1141 tgacaccacg atgcctgtag caatggcaac aacgttgcgc aaactattaa ctggcgaact
     1201 acttactcta gcttcccggc aacaattaat agactggatg gaggcggata aagttgcagg
     1261 accacttctg cgctcggccc ttccggctgg ctggtttatt gctgataaat ctggagccgg
     1321 tgagcgtggg tctcgcggta tcattgcagc actggggcca gatggtaagc cctcccgtat
     1381 cgtagttatc tacacgacgg ggagtcaggc aactatggat gaacgaaata gacagatcgc
     1441 tgagataggt gcctcactga ttaagcattg gtaactgtca gaccaagttt actcatatat
     1501 actttagatt gatttaaaac ttcattttta atttaaaagg atctaggtga agatcctttt
     1561 tgataatctc atgaccaaaa tcccttaacg tgagttttcg ttccactgag cgtcagaccc
     1621 cgtagaaaag atcaaaggat cttcttgaga tccttttttt ctgcgcgtaa tctgctgctt
     1681 gcaaacaaaa aaaccaccgc taccagcggt ggtttgtttg ccggatcaag agctaccaac
     1741 tctttttccg aaggtaactg gcttcagcag agcgcagata ccaaatactg ttcttctagt
     1801 gtagccgtag ttaggccacc acttcaagaa ctctgtagca ccgcctacat acctcgctct
     1861 gctaatcctg ttaccagtgg ctgctgccag tggcgataag tcgtgtctta ccgggttgga
     1921 ctcaagacga tagttaccgg ataaggcgca gcggtcgggc tgaacggggg gttcgtgcac
     1981 acagcccagc ttggagcgaa cgacctacac cgaactgaga tacctacagc gtgagctatg
     2041 agaaagcgcc acgcttcccg aagggagaaa ggcggacagg tatccggtaa gcggcagggt
     2101 cggaacagga gagcgcacga gggagcttcc agggggaaac gcctggtatc tttatagtcc
     2161 tgtcgggttt cgccacctct gacttgagcg tcgatttttg tgatgctcgt caggggggcg
     2221 gagcctatgg aaaaacgcca gcaacgcggc ctttttacgg ttcctggcct tttgctggcc
     2281 ttttgctcac atgttctttc ctgcgttatc ccctgattct gtggataacc gtattaccgc
     2341 ctttgagtga gctgataccg ctcgccgcag ccgaacgacc gagcgcagcg agtcagtgag
     2401 cgaggaagcg gaagagcgcc caatacgcaa accgcctctc cccgcgcgtt ggccgattca
     2461 ttaatgcagc tggcacgaca ggtttcccga ctggaaagcg ggcagtgagc gcaacgcaat
     2521 taatgtgagt tagctcactc attaggcacc ccaggcttta cactttatgc ttccggctcg
     2581 tatgttgtgt ggaattgtga gcggataaca atttcacaca ggaaacagct atgaccatga
     2641 ttacgccaag cttggcttca ggtgcagctc ccagcttagg cagcatcaga gcatccacac
     2701 aggagaaaag ccctatcagt gtaaagagtg tggaaaaggc ttcaataata atacaaaact
     2761 cattcagcat cagagaatcc acacaggtga gaaaccctat gaatgcactg aatgtggaaa
     2821 agccttcagt gtcaaaggga agttaatcca acaccagaga attcacacag gcgagaaacc
     2881 ctatgagtgt aatgaatgcg ggaaagcctt cagatgtaac tcccaatttc ggcagcatct
     2941 gagaattcac actggggaga agccctatga gtgtaatgag tgtggaaagg ccttcagcgt
     3001 taatgggaaa ctaatgcggc atcagagaat tcacactggg gagaaacctt ttgaatgtaa
     3061 tgagtgtggg agatgcttta cttctaaaag aaacctactt gatcatcacc gaatccatac
     3121 tggagaaaag ccctatcaat gtaaggaatg tgggaaagcc ttcagtatca atgccaaact
     3181 aactaggcat cagaggatac atactgggga gaaacctttc aaatgtatgg aatgtgagaa
     3241 agcattcagc tgtagttcta actatattgt gcaccagaga atccatacag gagagaaacc
     3301 ctttcagtgt aaggagtgtg gaaaagcctt ccatgttaat gcccatttaa ttcggcatca
     3361 gagaagccac actggggaga aacccttcag atgtgtggaa tgtggcaaag gcttcagctt
     3421 tagttctgac tacattatac atcagacagt ccacacttgg aagaaaccct atatgtgtag
     3481 tgtgtgtggg aaagcattca ggtttagctt ccagctcagt cagcatcaga gtgtccatag
     3541 tgaaggaaaa tccgggattc caactactgc aagcgagaat ctttattttc agggcgccgc
     3601 caaattcaaa gaaaccgctg ctgctaaatt cgaacgccag cacatggaca gcggaggtgg
     3661 aggttcgagc ggtccctcgg gttcgtcgag cctggaagtt ctgttccagg ggcccctgtc
     3721 gtcgagcggt ccctcgggtt cgatggtgag caaaggcgag gagctgttca ccggggtggt
     3781 gcccatcctg gtcgagctgg acggcgacgt aaacggccac aagttcagcg tgtccggcga
     3841 gggcgagggc gatgccacct acggcaagct gaccctgaag ttcatctgca ccaccggcaa
     3901 gctgcccgtg ccctggccca ccctcgtgac caccctgacc tacggcgtgc agtgcttcag
     3961 ccgctacccc gaccacatga agcagcacga cttcttcaag tccgccatgc ccgaaggcta
     4021 cgtccaggag cgcaccatct tcttcaagga cgacggcaac tacaagaccc gcgccgaggt
     4081 gaagttcgag ggcgacaccc tggtgaaccg catcgagctg aagggcatcg acttcaagga
     4141 ggacggcaac atcctggggc acaagctgga gtacaactac aacagccaca acgtctatat
     4201 catggccgac aagcagaaga acggcatcaa ggtgaacttc aagatccgcc acaacatcga
     4261 ggacggcagc gtgcagctcg ccgaccacta ccagcagaac acccccatcg gcgacggccc
     4321 cgtgctgctg cccgacaacc actacctgag cacccagtcc gccctgagca aagaccccaa
     4381 cgagaagcgc gatcacatgg tccttaagga gttcgtgacc gccgccggga tcactctcgg
     4441 catggacgag ctgtacaagt aatgatctag agtcgagtta attaagaatt ccgccccccc
     4501 ccctctccct ccccccccct aacgttactg gccgaagccg cttggaataa ggccggtgtg
     4561 cgtttgtcta tatgttattt tccaccatat tgccgtcttt tggcaatgtg agggcccgga
     4621 aacctggccc tgtcttcttg acgagcattc ctaggggtct ttcccctctc gccaaaggaa
     4681 tgcagggtct gttgaatgtc gtgaaggaag cagttcctct ggaagcttct tgaagacaaa
     4741 caacgtctgt agcgaccctt tgcaggcagc ggaacccccc acctggcgac aggtgcctct
     4801 gcggccaaaa gccacgtgta taagatacac ctgcaaaggc ggcacaaccc cagtgccacg
     4861 ttgtgagttg gatagttgtg gaaagagtca aatggctctc ctcaagcgta ttcaacaagg
     4921 ggctgaagga tgcccagaag gtaccccatt gtatgggatc tgatctgggg cctcggtgca
     4981 catgctttac atgtgtttag tcgaggttaa aaaaacgtct aggccccccg aaccacgggg
     5041 acgtggtttt cctttgaaaa acacgatgat aatatggcca caacctgtta cattgcacaa
     5101 gataaaaata tatcatcacg aacagtaaaa ctgtctgctt acataaacag taatacaagg
     5161 ggtgttatgg gatcggccat tgaacaagat ggattgcacg caggttctcc ggccgcttgg
     5221 gtggagaggc tattcggcta tgactgggca caacagacaa tcggctgctc tgatgccgcc
     5281 gtgttccggc tgtcagcgca ggggcgcccg gttctttttg tcaagaccga cctgtccggt
     5341 gccctgaatg aactgcagga cgaggcagcg cggctatcgt ggctggccac gacgggcgtt
     5401 ccttgcgcag ctgtgctcga cgttgtcact gaagcgggaa gggactggct gctattgggc
     5461 gaagtgccgg ggcaggatct cctgtcatct caccttgctc ctgccgagaa agtatccatc
     5521 atggctgatg caatgcggcg gctgcatacg cttgatccgg ctacctgccc attcgaccac
     5581 caagcgaaac atcgcatcga gcgagcacgt actcggatgg aagccggtct tgtcgatcag
     5641 gatgatctgg acgaagagca tcaggggctc gcgccagccg aactgttcgc caggctcaag
     5701 gcgcgcatgc ccgacggcga ggatctcgtc gtgacccatg gcgatgcctg cttgccgaat
     5761 atcatggtgg aaaatggccg cttttctgga ttcatcgact gtggccggct gggtgtggcg
     5821 gaccgctatc aggacatagc gttggctacc cgtgatattg ctgaagagct tggcggcgaa
     5881 tgggctgacc gcttcctcgt gctttacggt atcgccgctc ccgattcgca gcgcatcgcc
     5941 ttctatcgcc ttcttgacga gttcttctga taatgagaaa gatatagaaa actcttaagg
     6001 ttaatgccaa aatggatcaa gtatcatcag attcatccat tgaaaaacct ccaagagggc
     6061 atgaatatgg cagagtcttc atatggaaac agtttttatt ctattcagtt taaatcagga
     6121 aaggatgacc agttaaagag aaacatccaa aaatagcttt gttttgtacc aacaggaatt
     6181 agaaaatata atgaaaagat ttcgttccca gcagcatcaa gaaaagtaga ttttctagaa
     6241 ataaacagtt atggaggact tgtatggaga aatttaagtc ttcactgagg gccactttac
     6301 aaaggaaatt tgaataaatg gagagagaga gaagccttgt tgttggatag gaaaacccgt
     6361 actaaagata ctctacctac attaatttat ttgtttaatt tttgacaaca agcatgtatt
     6421 acttttgaaa agatgaaaaa taaagtttta tttaaaaaag gaaaaaggta tgagtacatt
     6481 tttaattttc atgtaattga gaaaaccttt ctaagtatta gatgaaagct agaaactatc
     6541 cacagggtat gtactgataa attgactact caaaaactaa atattcctgt atgtttttgt
     6601 tttaaagttt aaaagataaa gcgcaaaatg gggaaatact tttgtaaaat ttgtgatata
     6661 aaagtgtagt atttgggcat ggtggatcag acctgtaatc tcagtgcttt gggaggctga
     6721 gacgggaaga ttgcgtgagg ccatgagttc cagacctgta tgggcaacat agcaagatcc
     6781 catcgctaca
//
